Addgene plasmid #90797: NEK2 A6.4 gRNA
Purpose: 3rd generation lentiviral gRNA plasmid targeting human NEK2
Depositing lab: Iain Cheeseman. Depositing organization: Whitehead Institute for Biomedical Research. Publication: Large-Scale Analysis of CRISPR/Cas9 Cell-Cycle Knockouts Reveals the Diversity of p53-Dependent Responses to Cell-Cycle Defects. McKinley KL, Cheeseman IM. Dev Cell. 2017 Feb 27;40(4):405-420.e2. doi: 10.1016/j.devcel.2017.01.012. Epub 2017 Feb 16. PubMed 28216383.
Backbone
  Vector backbone: pLenti-sgRNA
  Backbone manufacturer: Eric Lander & David Sabatini labs (Addgene plasmid #71409)
  Backbone size w/o insert (bp): 9151
  Vector type: Lentiviral, CRISPR
  Selectable markers: Puromycin
Growth in bacteria
  Bacterial resistance: Ampicillin, 100 μg/mL
  Growth temperature: 37°C
  Growth strain: NEB Stable
  Copy number: Unknown
Gene/Insert
  Gene/Insert name: NEK2 (Guide Designation A6.4) (alt name: pKMKO series)
  gRNA/shRNA sequence: CACCgCTGTCTCTGGCAAGTAATCC
  Species: H. sapiens (human)
  Promoter: U6
  Cloning method: Restriction Enzyme; 5′ cloning site BsmBI (destroyed during cloning); 3′ cloning site BsmBI (destroyed during cloning)
  Sequencing primers: 5′ hU6-F (5'-GAGGGCCTATTTCCCATGATT-3'); 3′ EF1a-R (5'-CACGGCGACTACTGCACTTA-3')
Terms and licenses: Academic/Nonprofit Terms; Industry Terms: Not Available to Industry
Depositor comments: Please note that gRNA target sequence listed is not strictly the 20nt spacer sequence, but also contains the 5' BsmBI overhang. For more information about knockout human cell lines generated using this plasmid, please see http://cellcycleknockouts.wi.mit.edu/ .
How to cite: NEK2 A6.4 gRNA was a gift from Iain Cheeseman (Addgene plasmid # 90797 ; http://n2t.net/addgene:90797 ; RRID:Addgene_90797)
