[The description below was written by a language model from this plasmid's Addgene catalogue record and pLannotate feature annotations shown in this document.]
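Description:
NEK2 A6.4 gRNA is a third-generation lentiviral CRISPR plasmid built on the pLenti-sgRNA backbone. It expresses a single guide RNA against human NEK2 and does not itself encode Cas9. The guide (designation A6.4, part of the pKMKO series) was cloned between two BsmBI sites that were destroyed in the process. This places the spacer directly downstream of the human U6 RNA polymerase III promoter and upstream of the Streptococcus pyogenes tracrRNA-derived scaffold, so a complete sgRNA is transcribed. The depositor notes that the listed guide sequence includes the 5' BsmBI overhang as well as the spacer proper.

The lentiviral cassette begins with an RSV promoter fused to a truncated HIV-1 5' LTR, which allows Tat-independent production of the genomic RNA. This is followed by the Ψ packaging signal with a gag fragment, the RRE for Rev-dependent nuclear export, and a cPPT/CTS. After the sgRNA unit, an EF-1α core promoter drives puromycin N-acetyltransferase for selection of transduced mammalian cells, and a WPRE enhances transcript expression. A self-inactivating ΔU3 3' LTR closes the cassette, with an SV40 poly(A) signal and SV40 origin beyond it. In bacteria the plasmid is maintained through a high-copy ColE1/pUC origin and ampicillin resistance, and an f1 origin and residual lac elements are also present.

The catalogue gives a backbone size of 9151 bp without insert, whereas the sequenced record is 7,302 nt. The record does not explain this difference. The plasmid comes from a large-scale CRISPR/Cas9 study of cell-cycle gene knockouts and was used to generate NEK2 knockout human cell lines, with Cas9 necessarily supplied separately.
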