Features (pLannotate 1.2.2; 27 found; start..end, strand, type, name):
     44..65      +  protein_bind   CAP binding site: CAP binding activates transcription in the presence of cAMP. E. coli catabolite activator protein
     80..110     +  promoter       lac promoter: promoter for the E. coli lac operon
    118..134     +  protein_bind   lac operator: The lac repressor binds to the lac operator to inhibit transcription in E. coli. This inhibition can be relieved by adding lactose or isopropyl-β-D-thiogalactopyranoside (IPTG). lac repressor encoded by lacI
    179..197     +  promoter       T3 promoter: promoter for bacteriophage T3 RNA polymerase
    225..451     +  promoter       RSV promoter: Rous sarcoma virus enhancer/promoter
    452..632     +  LTR            5' LTR (truncated): truncated 5' long terminal repeat (LTR) from HIV-1
    679..804     +  misc_feature   HIV-1 Ψ: packaging signal of human immunodeficiency virus type 1
    788..1151    +  CDS            HIV-1 gag (fragment): gag protein from human immunodeficiency virus 1; gag
   1297..1530    +  misc_feature   RRE: The Rev response element (RRE) of HIV-1 allows for Rev-dependent mRNA export from the nucleus to the cytoplasm.
   1907..1933    +  CDS            Rev (fragment): human immunodeficiency virus 1 (HIV-1) Rev protein; rev; enhances nuclear export of unspliced and incompletely spliced viral mRNAs
   1937..2177    +  promoter       U6 promoter: RNA polymerase III promoter for human U6 snRNA
   2225..2292    +  misc_RNA       tracrRNA (fragment): trans-activating CRISPR RNA for the Streptococcus pyogenes CRISPR/Cas9 system
   2341..2458    +  misc_feature   cPPT/CTS: central polypurine tract and central termination sequence of HIV-1
   2527..2738    +  promoter       EF-1α core promoter: core promoter for human elongation factor EF-1α
   2764..3363    +  CDS            PuroR (fragment): puromycin N-acetyltransferase; pac from Streptomyces; confers resistance to puromycin
   3379..3967    +  misc_feature   WPRE: woodchuck hepatitis virus posttranscriptional regulatory element
   4018..4037    +  misc_feature   cPPT/CTS (fragment): central polypurine tract and central termination sequence of HIV-1
   4039..4272    +  LTR            3' LTR (ΔU3): self-inactivating 3' long terminal repeat (LTR) from HIV-1
   4350..4471    +  polyA_signal   SV40 poly(A) signal: SV40 polyadenylation signal
   4511..4646    +  rep_origin     SV40 ori: SV40 origin of replication
   4667..4685    -  promoter       T7 promoter: promoter for bacteriophage T7 RNA polymerase
   4693..4848    +  CDS            lacZα (fragment): LacZα fragment of β-galactosidase; lacZ fragment
   4853..5281    +  rep_origin     f1 ori (sequence partly withheld): f1 bacteriophage origin of replication; arrow indicates direction of (+) strand synthesis
   5334..5438    +  promoter       AmpR promoter: bla
   5439..6299    +  CDS            AmpR: β-lactamase; bla; confers resistance to ampicillin, carbenicillin, and related antibiotics
   6470..7058    +  rep_origin     ori: high-copy-number ColE1/pMB1/pBR322/pUC origin of replication
   7241..31      +  CDS            lacI (fragment) (across the origin): lac repressor; lacI; The lac repressor binds to the lac operator to inhibit transcription in E. coli. This inhibition can be relieved by adding lactose or isopropyl-β-D-thiogalactopyranoside (IPTG).
>Addgene plasmid #90797 | NEK2 A6.4 gRNA | addgene full sequence | sequence record 183808 | Addgene NGS Result
ACAGGTTTCCCGACTGGAAAGCGGGCAGTGAGCGCAACGCAATTAATGTGAGTTAGCTCACTCATTAGGC
ACCCCAGGCTTTACACTTTATGCTTCCGGCTCGTATGTTGTGTGGAATTGTGAGCGGATAACAATTTCAC
ACAGGAAACAGCTATGACCATGATTACGCCAAGCGCGCAATTAACCCTCACTAAAGGGAACAAAAGCTGG
AGCTGCAAGCTTAATGTAGTCTTATGCAATACTCTTGTAGTCTTGCAACATGGTAACGATGAGTTAGCAA
CATGCCTTACAAGGAGAGAAAAAGCACCGTGCATGCCGATTGGTGGAAGTAAGGTGGTACGATCGTGCCT
TATTAGGAAGGCAACAGACGGGTCTGACATGGATTGGACGAACCACTGAATTGCCGCATTGCAGAGATAT
TGTATTTAAGTGCCTAGCTCGATACATAAACGGGTCTCTCTGGTTAGACCAGATCTGAGCCTGGGAGCTC
TCTGGCTAACTAGGGAACCCACTGCTTAAGCCTCAATAAAGCTTGCCTTGAGTGCTTCAAGTAGTGTGTG
CCCGTCTGTTGTGTGACTCTGGTAACTAGAGATCCCTCAGACCCTTTTAGTCAGTGTGGAAAATCTCTAG
CAGTGGCGCCCGAACAGGGACTTGAAAGCGAAAGGGAAACCAGAGGAGCTCTCTCGACGCAGGACTCGGC
TTGCTGAAGCGCGCACGGCAAGAGGCGAGGGGCGGCGACTGGTGAGTACGCCAAAAATTTTGACTAGCGG
AGGCTAGAAGGAGAGAGATGGGTGCGAGAGCGTCAGTATTAAGCGGGGGAGAATTAGATCGCGATGGGAA
AAAATTCGGTTAAGGCCAGGGGGAAAGAAAAAATATAAATTAAAACATATAGTATGGGCAAGCAGGGAGC
TAGAACGATTCGCAGTTAATCCTGGCCTGTTAGAAACATCAGAAGGCTGTAGACAAATACTGGGACAGCT
ACAACCATCCCTTCAGACAGGATCAGAAGAACTTAGATCATTATATAATACAGTAGCAACCCTCTATTGT
GTGCATCAAAGGATAGAGATAAAAGACACCAAGGAAGCTTTAGACAAGATAGAGGAAGAGCAAAACAAAA
GTAAGACCACCGCACAGCAAGCGGCCGCTGATCTTCAGACCTGGAGGAGGAGATATGAGGGACAATTGGA
GAAGTGAATTATATAAATATAAAGTAGTAAAAATTGAACCATTAGGAGTAGCACCCACCAAGGCAAAGAG
AAGAGTGGTGCAGAGAGAAAAAAGAGCAGTGGGAATAGGAGCTTTGTTCCTTGGGTTCTTGGGAGCAGCA
GGAAGCACTATGGGCGCAGCGTCAATGACGCTGACGGTACAGGCCAGACAATTATTGTCTGGTATAGTGC
AGCAGCAGAACAATTTGCTGAGGGCTATTGAGGCGCAACAGCATCTGTTGCAACTCACAGTCTGGGGCAT
CAAGCAGCTCCAGGCAAGAATCCTGGCTGTGGAAAGATACCTAAAGGATCAACAGCTCCTGGGGATTTGG
GGTTGCTCTGGAAAACTCATTTGCACCACTGCTGTGCCTTGGAATGCTAGTTGGAGTAATAAATCTCTGG
AACAGATTTGGAATCACACGACCTGGATGGAGTGGGACAGAGAAATTAACAATTACACAAGCTTAATACA
CTCCTTAATTGAAGAATCGCAAAACCAGCAAGAAAAGAATGAACAAGAATTATTGGAATTAGATAAATGG
GCAAGTTTGTGGAATTGGTTTAACATAACAAATTGGCTGTGGTATATAAAATTATTCATAATGATAGTAG
GAGGCTTGGTAGGTTTAAGAATAGTTTTTGCTGTACTTTCTATAGTGAATAGAGTTAGGCAGGGATATTC
ACCATTATCGTTTCAGACCCACCTCCCAACCCCGAGGGGACCCAGAGAGGGCCTATTTCCCATGATTCCT
TCATATTTGCATATACGATACAAGGCTGTTAGAGAGATAATTAGAATTAATTTGACTGTAAACACAAAGA
TATTAGTACAAAATACGTGACGTAGAAAGTAATAATTTCTTGGGTAGTTTGCAGTTTTAAAATTATGTTT
TAAAATGGACTATCATATGCTTACCGTAACTTGAAAGTATTTCGATTTCTTGGCTTTATATATCTTGTGG
AAAGGACGAAACACCGCTGTCTCTGGCAAGTAATCCGTTTAAGAGCTATGCTGGAAACAGCATAGCAAGT
TTAAATAAGGCTAGTCCGTTATCAACTTGAAAAAGTGGCACCGAGTCGGTGCTTTTTTTGAATTCTAGAT
CTTGAGACAAATGGCAGTATTCATCCACAATTTTAAAAGAAAAGGGGGGATTGGGGGGTACAGTGCAGGG
GAAAGAATAGTAGACATAATAGCAACAGACATACAAACTAAAGAATTACAAAAACAAATTACAAAAATTC
AAAATTTTCGGGTTTATTACAGGGACAGCAGAGATCCACTTTGGCGCCGGCTCGAGTGGCTCCGGTGCCC
GTCAGTGGGCAGAGCGCACATCGCCCACAGTCCCCGAGAAGTTGGGGGGAGGGGTCGGCAATTGAACCGG
TGCCTAGAGAAGGTGGCGCGGGGTAAACTGGGAAAGTGATGTCGTGTACTGGCTCCGCCTTTTTCCCGAG
GGTGGGGGAGAACCGTATATAAGTGCAGTAGTCGCCGTGAACGTTCTTTTTCGCAACGGGTTTGCCGCCA
GAACACAGGTGTCGTGACGCGGGATCCGCCACCATGACCGAGTACAAGCCCACGGTGCGCCTCGCCACCC
GCGACGACGTCCCCAGGGCCGTACGCACCCTCGCCGCCGCGTTCGCCGACTACCCCGCCACGCGCCACAC
CGTCGATCCGGACCGCCACATCGAGCGGGTCACCGAGCTGCAAGAACTCTTCCTCACGCGCGTCGGGCTC
GACATCGGCAAGGTGTGGGTCGCGGACGACGGCGCCGCGGTGGCGGTCTGGACCACGCCGGAGAGCGTCG
AAGCGGGGGCGGTGTTCGCCGAGATCGGCCCGCGCATGGCCGAGTTGAGCGGTTCCCGGCTGGCCGCGCA
GCAACAGATGGAAGGCCTCCTGGCGCCGCACCGGCCCAAGGAGCCCGCGTGGTTCCTGGCCACCGTCGGA
GTCTCGCCCGACCACCAGGGCAAGGGTCTGGGCAGCGCCGTCGTGCTCCCCGGAGTGGAGGCGGCCGAGC
GCGCCGGGGTGCCCGCCTTCCTGGAGACCTCCGCGCCCCGCAACCTCCCCTTCTACGAGCGGCTCGGCTT
CACCGTCACCGCCGACGTCGAGGTGCCCGAAGGACCGCGCACCTGGTGCATGACCCGCAAGCCCGGTGCC
TGAACGCGTTAAGTCGACAATCAACCTCTGGATTACAAAATTTGTGAAAGATTGACTGGTATTCTTAACT
ATGTTGCTCCTTTTACGCTATGTGGATACGCTGCTTTAATGCCTTTGTATCATGCTATTGCTTCCCGTAT
GGCTTTCATTTTCTCCTCCTTGTATAAATCCTGGTTGCTGTCTCTTTATGAGGAGTTGTGGCCCGTTGTC
AGGCAACGTGGCGTGGTGTGCACTGTGTTTGCTGACGCAACCCCCACTGGTTGGGGCATTGCCACCACCT
GTCAGCTCCTTTCCGGGACTTTCGCTTTCCCCCTCCCTATTGCCACGGCGGAACTCATCGCCGCCTGCCT
TGCCCGCTGCTGGACAGGGGCTCGGCTGTTGGGCACTGACAATTCCGTGGTGTTGTCGGGGAAATCATCG
TCCTTTCCTTGGCTGCTCGCCTGTGTTGCCACCTGGATTCTGCGCGGGACGTCCTTCTGCTACGTCCCTT
CGGCCCTCAATCCAGCGGACCTTCCTTCCCGCGGCCTGCTGCCGGCTCTGCGGCCTCTTCCGCGTCTTCG
CCTTCGCCCTCAGACGAGTCGGATCTCCCTTTGGGCCGCCTCCCCGCGTCGACTTTAAGACCAATGACTT
ACAAGGCAGCTGTAGATCTTAGCCACTTTTTAAAAGAAAAGGGGGGACTGGAAGGGCTAATTCACTCCCA
ACGAAGACAAGATCTGCTTTTTGCTTGTACTGGGTCTCTCTGGTTAGACCAGATCTGAGCCTGGGAGCTC
TCTGGCTAACTAGGGAACCCACTGCTTAAGCCTCAATAAAGCTTGCCTTGAGTGCTTCAAGTAGTGTGTG
CCCGTCTGTTGTGTGACTCTGGTAACTAGAGATCCCTCAGACCCTTTTAGTCAGTGTGGAAAATCTCTAG
CAGTACGTATAGTAGTTCATGTCATCTTATTATTCAGTATTTATAACTTGCAAAGAAATGAATATCAGAG
AGTGAGAGGAACTTGTTTATTGCAGCTTATAATGGTTACAAATAAAGCAATAGCATCACAAATTTCACAA
ATAAAGCATTTTTTTCACTGCATTCTAGTTGTGGTTTGTCCAAACTCATCAATGTATCTTATCATGTCTG
GCTCTAGCTATCCCGCCCCTAACTCCGCCCATCCCGCCCCTAACTCCGCCCAGTTCCGCCCATTCTCCGC
CCCATGGCTGACTAATTTTTTTTATTTATGCAGAGGCCGAGGCCGCCTCGGCCTCTGAGCTATTCCAGAA
GTAGTGAGGAGGCTTTTTTGGAGGCCTAGGGACGTACCCAATTCGCCCTATAGTGAGTCGTATTACGCGC
GCTCACTGGCCGTCGTTTTACAACGTCGTGACTGGGAAAACCCTGGCGTTACCCAACTTAATCGCCTTGC
AGCACATCCCCCTTTCGCCAGCTGGCGTAATAGCGAAGAGGCCCGCACCGATCGCCCTTCCCAACAGTTG
CGCAGCCTGAATGGCGAATGGG
[124 nt withheld, positions 4853-4976]
C
[91 nt withheld, positions 4978-5068]
A
[49 nt withheld, positions 5070-5118]
CCTTTGACGTTGGAGTCCACGTTCTTT
[37 nt withheld, positions 5146-5182]
ACCCTATCTCGGTCTATTCTTTTGATTTATAAGGGATTTTGCCGATTTCGGCCTATTGGTTAAAAAATGA
GCTGATTTAACAAAAATTTAACGCGAATTTTAACAAAATATTAACGCTTACAATTTAGGTGGCACTTTTC
GGGGAAATGTGCGCGGAACCCCTATTTGTTTATTTTTCTAAATACATTCAAATATGTATCCGCTCATGAG
ACAATAACCCTGATAAATGCTTCAATAATATTGAAAAAGGAAGAGTATGAGTATTCAACATTTCCGTGTC
GCCCTTATTCCCTTTTTTGCGGCATTTTGCCTTCCTGTTTTTGCTCACCCAGAAACGCTGGTGAAAGTAA
AAGATGCTGAAGATCAGTTGGGTGCACGAGTGGGTTACATCGAACTGGATCTCAACAGCGGTAAGATCCT
TGAGAGTTTTCGCCCCGAAGAACGTTTTCCAATGATGAGCACTTTTAAAGTTCTGCTATGTGGCGCGGTA
TTATCCCGTATTGACGCCGGGCAAGAGCAACTCGGTCGCCGCATACACTATTCTCAGAATGACTTGGTTG
AGTACTCACCAGTCACAGAAAAGCATCTTACGGATGGCATGACAGTAAGAGAATTATGCAGTGCTGCCAT
AACCATGAGTGATAACACTGCGGCCAACTTACTTCTGACAACGATCGGAGGACCGAAGGAGCTAACCGCT
TTTTTGCACAACATGGGGGATCATGTAACTCGCCTTGATCGTTGGGAACCGGAGCTGAATGAAGCCATAC
CAAACGACGAGCGTGACACCACGATGCCTGTAGCAATGGCAACAACGTTGCGCAAACTATTAACTGGCGA
ACTACTTACTCTAGCTTCCCGGCAACAATTAATAGACTGGATGGAGGCGGATAAAGTTGCAGGACCACTT
CTGCGCTCGGCCCTTCCGGCTGGCTGGTTTATTGCTGATAAATCTGGAGCCGGTGAGCGTGGGTCTCGCG
GTATCATTGCAGCACTGGGGCCAGATGGTAAGCCCTCCCGTATCGTAGTTATCTACACGACGGGGAGTCA
GGCAACTATGGATGAACGAAATAGACAGATCGCTGAGATAGGTGCCTCACTGATTAAGCATTGGTAACTG
TCAGACCAAGTTTACTCATATATACTTTAGATTGATTTAAAACTTCATTTTTAATTTAAAAGGATCTAGG
TGAAGATCCTTTTTGATAATCTCATGACCAAAATCCCTTAACGTGAGTTTTCGTTCCACTGAGCGTCAGA
CCCCGTAGAAAAGATCAAAGGATCTTCTTGAGATCCTTTTTTTCTGCGCGTAATCTGCTGCTTGCAAACA
AAAAAACCACCGCTACCAGCGGTGGTTTGTTTGCCGGATCAAGAGCTACCAACTCTTTTTCCGAAGGTAA
CTGGCTTCAGCAGAGCGCAGATACCAAATACTGTTCTTCTAGTGTAGCCGTAGTTAGGCCACCACTTCAA
GAACTCTGTAGCACCGCCTACATACCTCGCTCTGCTAATCCTGTTACCAGTGGCTGCTGCCAGTGGCGAT
AAGTCGTGTCTTACCGGGTTGGACTCAAGACGATAGTTACCGGATAAGGCGCAGCGGTCGGGCTGAACGG
GGGGTTCGTGCACACAGCCCAGCTTGGAGCGAACGACCTACACCGAACTGAGATACCTACAGCGTGAGCT
ATGAGAAAGCGCCACGCTTCCCGAAGGGAGAAAGGCGGACAGGTATCCGGTAAGCGGCAGGGTCGGAACA
GGAGAGCGCACGAGGGAGCTTCCAGGGGGAAACGCCTGGTATCTTTATAGTCCTGTCGGGTTTCGCCACC
TCTGACTTGAGCGTCGATTTTTGTGATGCTCGTCAGGGGGGCGGAGCCTATGGAAAAACGCCAGCAACGC
GGCCTTTTTACGGTTCCTGGCCTTTTGCTGGCCTTTTGCTCACATGTTCTTTCCTGCGTTATCCCCTGAT
TCTGTGGATAACCGTATTACCGCCTTTGAGTGAGCTGATACCGCTCGCCGCAGCCGAACGACCGAGCGCA
GCGAGTCAGTGAGCGAGGAAGCGGAAGAGCGCCCAATACGCAAACCGCCTCTCCCCGCGCGTTGGCCGAT
TCATTAATGCAGCTGGCACG
